>Addgene plasmid #164862 | pBzCas13b | addgene full sequence | sequence record 325316 | Addgene NGS Result
GATGCATTAATACGACTCACTATAAGGAGGTCTTTATCATGGAAAACAAAACATCTTTGGGGAATAATAT
TTATTACAACCCTTTTAAACCACAAGATAAATCGTATTTTGCGGGTTATTTCAATGCAGCAATGGAAAAT
ACAGATAGTGTATTTAGAGAATTGGGAAAAAGATTAAAAGGTAAAGAGTACACTTCGGAGAATTTTTTTG
ATGCTATCTTTAAGGAAAATATTTCATTAGTGGAATACGAAAGGTATGTGAAATTGCTTTCTGATTATTT
CCCTATGGCTCGTCTTTTGGATAAAAAAGAAGTTCCTATAAAAGAACGAAAAGAAAATTTTAAAAAGAAT
TTTAAAGGCATTATAAAAGCCGTAAGAGATTTAAGAAACTTTTATACGCATAAGGAACACGGAGAGGTAG
AAATTACAGATGAAATATTTGGCGTATTGGATGAGATGCTGAAAAGCACGGTTTTAACGGTAAAAAAGAA
AAAAGTAAAAACCGATAAAACAAAAGAAATCCTGAAAAAAAGCATAGAAAAACAATTGGATATTTTATGC
CAAAAGAAATTAGAATATCTAAGAGACACAGCAAGAAAAATAGAGGAGAAGCGTAGAAATCAAAGAGAAA
GAGGAGAGAAAGAATTGGTAGCTCCATTCAAATACAGTGATAAAAGGGATGATTTAATAGCAGCGATTTA
TAATGATGCTTTTGATGTTTATATCGATAAGAAAAAAGATAGCCTAAAAGAATCCAGCAAAGCAAAGTAC
AATACCAAAAGTGATCCTCAGCAAGAAGAAGGCGATTTGAAAATTCCAATTTCGAAAAACGGAGTAGTCT
TCCTGCTTTCTTTGTTTCTCACCAAACAAGAAATACACGCATTCAAATCTAAAATAGCAGGGTTTAAGGC
TACGGTTATCGATGAAGCAACGGTATCTGAAGCAACGGTGAGCCATGGAAAAAACAGCATTTGTTTTATG
GCTACGCACGAAATTTTCTCGCATTTGGCTTACAAAAAATTGAAACGAAAAGTGAGAACGGCTGAAATCA
ACTATGGTGAGGCAGAAAATGCTGAACAGCTTTCCGTTTATGCCAAAGAAACTCTAATGATGCAGATGCT
TGATGAATTGAGCAAAGTACCCGATGTGGTCTATCAGAATTTGAGCGAAGATGTACAAAAAACTTTCATC
GAAGATTGGAATGAATACCTAAAAGAGAACAATGGCGATGTAGGGACAATGGAAGAAGAGCAGGTAATTC
ATCCAGTGATTCGCAAGCGTTACGAAGATAAATTCAATTATTTTGCCATTCGATTTTTAGATGAGTTTGC
TCAGTTCCCTACGCTTCGTTTTCAAGTGCATTTAGGGAATTATCTTCACGATTCTCGCCCTAAAGAAAAT
CTGATTTCTGACCGAAGAATAAAAGAAAAAATCACCGTTTTCGGAAGGCTTTCGGAATTGGAACATAAAA
AAGCATTGTTTATAAAAAATACCGAAACCAATGAAGATAGAGAACACTATTGGGAAATTTTTCCTAACCC
CAATTATGATTTTCCTAAGGAAAATATTTCCGTTAATGATAAAGATTTTCCTATCGCGGGTAGTATTTTG
GACAGAGAGAAACAGCCTGTCGCAGGGAAAATTGGTATAAAAGTGAAATTGCTTAACCAACAATATGTTT
CAGAAGTAGATAAAGCCGTAAAAGCCCATCAGCTCAAGCAAAGAAAAGCCAGCAAGCCGTCTATCCAGAA
CATTATAGAAGAAATAGTGCCAATCAATGAAAGCAATCCAAAAGAAGCTATTGTTTTCGGTGGGCAACCC
ACGGCTTATCTGAGTATGAATGACATTCATTCCATTTTGTATGAGTTTTTCGATAAATGGGAGAAAAAGA
AAGAAAAGTTAGAAAAGAAAGGTGAAAAAGAATTAAGAAAGGAAATTGGAAAAGAGTTAGAAAAGAAAAT
CGTAGGAAAAATTCAAGCTCAAATCCAGCAAATCATAGATAAAGATACCAATGCCAAGATATTAAAACCT
TATCAAGACGGAAATTCTACTGCTATTGATAAAGAGAAATTGATAAAAGATTTGAAGCAAGAGCAAAACA
TTCTACAAAAATTAAAAGATGAACAAACGGTTCGTGAAAAAGAATATAATGATTTTATTGCTTATCAAGA
TAAAAATAGGGAGATAAATAAAGTCAGAGATAGAAATCATAAACAATATTTAAAAGATAACCTTAAACGA
AAGTACCCTGAAGCTCCTGCACGAAAAGAAGTTCTTTATTATCGAGAAAAAGGAAAAGTAGCGGTTTGGT
TGGCGAATGACATCAAACGCTTTATGCCTACCGATTTCAAAAACGAATGGAAAGGGGAGCAACACAGCTT
GTTACAAAAATCGTTGGCGTATTATGAGCAATGTAAAGAGGAGTTGAAAAATCTTTTGCCTGAAAAAGTA
TTTCAGCATTTACCTTTTAAGTTGGGAGGATATTTTCAACAAAAATATTTGTACCAATTTTACACTTGTT
ATTTAGATAAACGGTTGGAATACATCAGTGGGTTGGTGCAACAAGCCGAAAACTTTAAATCCGAAAATAA
AGTCTTCAAAAAGGTAGAAAATGAGTGTTTTAAATTTTTGAAAAAACAAAATTATACTCACAAAGAATTA
GATGCTCGGGTTCAGTCTATATTGGGGTATCCTATCTTTTTAGAGCGGGGCTTTATGGATGAAAAACCTA
CGATAATCAAAGGAAAAACTTTTAAAGGAAATGAAGCTCTTTTTGCCGATTGGTTTAGGTATTACAAGGA
ATATCAGAATTTTCAGACATTTTATGATACTGAAAATTATCCGCTTGTAGAATTGGAAAAAAAACAAGCA
GACCGAAAACGAAAAACTAAAATCTACCAACAAAAGAAAAACGATGTGTTTACACTTTTGATGGCAAAAC
ATATTTTCAAATCGGTATTCAAGCAGGATAGCATCGATCAGTTTTCGTTAGAAGATTTGTATCAATCTCG
GGAGGAACGCTTAGGAAATCAGGAGAGAGCCAGACAAACGGGCGAGCGAAATACTAACTATATTTGGAAC
AAAACCGTTGATTTAAAGTTGTGTGACGGAAAAATTACGGTAGAAAATGTAAAGCTAAAAAATGTAGGAG
ATTTCATAAAATATGAATACGACCAAAGGGTTCAAGCTTTCTTAAAATATGAGGAAAATATAGAATGGCA
GGCGTTTCTAATCAAAGAGAGTAAGGAAGAGGAAAATTATCCGTATGTGGTGGAAAGAGAAATAGAGCAA
TATGAAAAAGTGAGAAGGGAAGAACTGTTGAAGGAAGTCCACCTTATAGAGGAATATATTTTGGAAAAGG
TAAAAGATAAGGAAATATTAAAAAAAGGGGATAATCAAAATTTCAAATACTACATTCTCAACGGACTTTT
AAAGCAACTTAAAAATGAAGATGTGGAGAGCTATAAGGTATTCAACTTAAATACTGAACCTGAAGATGTG
AACATTAACCAACTAAAACAAGAAGCAACCGATTTAGAACAAAAAGCTTTTGTTTTAACCTATATTCGTA
ATAAATTTGCACACAACCAATTACCTAAAAAAGAATTTTGGGACTATTGTCAAGAAAAATACGGCAAAAT
AGAAAAAGAAAAAACCTATGCCGAGTATTTTGCTGAGGTATTTAAAAAGGAAAAAGAAGCACTGATAAAG
TAAAAGCTTGGCTGTTTTGGCGGATGAGAGAAGATTTTCAGCCTGATACAGATTAAATCAGAACGCAGAA
GCGGTCTGATAAAACAGAATTTGCCTGGCGGCAGTAGCGCGGTGGTCCCACCTGACCCCATGCCGAACTC
AGAAGTGAAACGCCGTAGCGCCGATGGTAGTGTGGGGTCTCCCCATGCGAGAGTAGGGAACTGCCAGGCA
TCAAATAAAACGAAAGGCTCAGTCGAAAGACTGGGCCTTTCGTTTTATCTGTTGTTTGTCGGTGAACGCT
CTCCTGAGTAGGACAAATCCGCCGGGAGCGGATTTGAACGTTGCGAAGCAACGGCCCGGAGGGTGGCGGG
CAGGACGCCCGCCATAAACTGCCAGGCATCAAATTAAGCAGAAGGCCATCCTGACGGATGGCCTTTTTGC
GTTTCTACAAACTCTTTTGTTTATTTTTCTAAATACATTCAAATATGTATCCGCTCATGAGACAATAACC
CTGATAAATGCTTCAATAATATTGAAAAAGGAAGAGTATGAGTATTCAACATTTCCGTGTCGCCCTTATT
CCCTTTTTTGCGGCATTTTGCCTTCCTGTTTTTGCTCACCCAGAAACGCTGGTGAAAGTAAAAGATGCTG
AAGATCAGTTGGGTGCAGCAAACTATTAACTGGCGAACTACTTACTCTAGCTTCCCGGCAACAATTAATA
GACTGGATGGAGGCGGATAAAGTTGCAGGACCACTTCTGCGCTCGGCCCTTCCGGCTGGCTGGTTTATTG
CTGATAAATCTGGAGCCGGTGAGCGTGGGTCTCGCGGTATCATTGCAGCACTGGGGCCAGATGGTAAGCC
CTCCCGTATCGTAGTTATCTACACGACGGGGAGTCAGGCAACTATGGATGAACGAAATAGACAGATCGCT
GAGATAGGTGCCTCACTGATTAAGCATTGGTAACTGTCAGACCAAGTTTACTCATATATACTTTAGATTG
ATT
[125 nt withheld, positions 4694-4818]
C
[141 nt withheld, positions 4820-4960]
CCTTTGACGTTGGAGTCCACGTTCTTT
[37 nt withheld, positions 4988-5024]
ACCCTATCTCGGGCTATTCTTTTGATTTATAAGGGATTTTGCCGATTTCGGCCTATTGGTTAAAAAATGA
GCTGATTTAACAAAAATTTAACGCGAATTTTAACAAAATATTAACGTTTACAATTTAAAAGGATCTAGGT
GAAGATCCTTTTTGATAATCTCATGACCAAAATCCCTTAACGTGAGTTTTCGTTCCACTGAGCGTCAGAC
CCCGTAGAAAAGATCAAAGGATCTTCTTGAGATCCTTTTTTTCTGCGCGTAATCTGCTGCTTGCAAACAA
AAAAACCACCGCTACCAGCGGTGGTTTGTTTGCCGGATCAAGAGCTACCAACTCTTTTTCCGAAGGTAAC
TGGCTTCAGCAGAGCGCAGATACCAAATACTGTCCTTCTAGTGTAGCCGTAGTTAGGCCACCACTTCAAG
AACTCTGTAGCACCGCCTACATACCTCGCTCTGCTAATCCTGTTACCAGTCAGGCATTTGAGAAGCACAC
GGTCACACTGCTTCCGGTAGTCAATAAACCGGTAAACCAGCAATAGACATAAGCGGCTATTTAACGACCC
TGCCCTGAACCGACGACCGGGTCGAATTTGCTTTCGAATTTCTGCCATTCATCCGCTTATTATCACTTAT
TCAGGCGTAGCAACCAGGCGTTTAAGGGCACCAATAACTGCCTTAAAAAAATTACGCCCCGCCCTGCCAC
TCATCGCAGTACTGTTGTAATTCATTAAGCATTCTGCCGACATGGAAGCCATCACAAACGGCATGATGAA
CCTGAATCGCCAGCGGCATCAGCACCTTGTCGCCTTGCGTATAATATTTGCCCATGGTGAAAACGGGGGC
GAAGAAGTTGTCCATATTGGCCACGTTTAAATCAAAACTGGTGAAACTCACCCAGGGATTGGCTGAGACG
AAAAACATATTCTCAATAAACCCTTTAGGGAAATAGGCCAGGTTTTCACCGTAACACGCCACATCTTGCG
AATATATGTGTAGAAACTGCCGGAAATCGTCGTGGTATTCACTCCAGAGCGATGAAAACGTTTCAGTTTG
CTCATGGAAAACGGTGTAACAAGGGTGAACACTATCCCATATCACCAGCTCACCGTCTTTCATTGCCATA
CGGAATTCCGGATGAGCATTCATCAGGCGGGCAAGAATGTGAATAAAGGCCGGATAAAACTTGTGCTTAT
TTTTCTTTACGGTCTTTAAAAAGGCCGTAATATCCAGCTGAACGGTCTGGTTATAGGTACATTGAGCAAC
TGACTGAAATGCCTCAAAATGTTCTTTACGATGCCATTGGGATATATCAACGGTGGTATATCCAGTGATT
TTTTTCTCCATTTTAGCTTCCTTAGCTCCTGAAAATCTCGATAACTCAAAAAATACGCCCGGTAGTGATC
TTATTTCATTATGGTGAAAGTTGGAACCTCTTACGTGCCGATCAACGTCTCATTTTCGCCAAAAGTTGGC
CCAGGGCTTCCCGGTATCAACAGGGACACCAGGATTTATTTATTCTGCGAAGTGATCTTCCGTCACAGGT
ATTTATTCGGCGCAAAGTGCGTCGGGTGATGCTGCCAACTTACTGATTTAGTGTATGATGGTGTTTTTGA
GGTGCTCCAGTGGCTTCTGTTTCTATCAGCTGTCCCTCCTGTTCAGCTACTGACGGGGTGGTGCGTAACG
GCAAAAGCACCGCCGGACATCAGCGCTAGCGGAGTGTATACTGGCTTACTATGTTGGCACTGATGAGGGT
GTCAGTGAAGTGCTTCATGTGGCAGGAGAAAAAAGGCTGCACCGGTGCGTCAGCAGAATATGTGATACAG
GATATATTCCGCTTCCTCGCTCACTGACTCGCTACGCTCGGTCGTTCGACTGCGGCGAGCGGAAATGGCT
TACGAACGGGGCGGAGATTTCCTGGAAGATGCCAGGAAGATACTTAACAGGGAAGTGAGAGGGCCGCGGC
AAAGCCGTTTTTCCATAGGCTCCGCCCCCCTGACAAGCATCACGAAATCTGACGCTCAAATCAGTGGTGG
CGAAACCCGACAGGACTATAAAGATACCAGGCGTTTCCCCCTGGCGGCTCCCTCGTGCGCTCTCCTGTTC
CTGCCTTTCGGTTTACCGGTGTCATTCCGCTGTTATGGCCGCGTTTGTCTCATTCCACGCCTGACACTCA
GTTCCGGGTAGGCAGTTCGCTCCAAGCTGGACTGTATGCACGAACCCCCCGTTCAGTCCGACCGCTGCGC
CTTATCCGGTAACTATCGTCTTGAGTCCAACCCGGAAAGACATGCAAAAGCACCACTGGCAGCAGCCACT
GGTAATTGATTTAGAGGAGTTAGTCTTGAAGTCATGCGCCGGTTAAGGCTAAACTGAAAGGACAAGTTTT
GGTGACTGCGCTCCTCCAAGCCAGTTACCTCGGTTCAAAGAGTTGGTAGCTCAGAGAACCTTCGAAAAAC
CGCCCTGCAAGGCGGTTTTTTCGTTTTCAGAGCAAGAGATTACGCGCAGACCAAAACGATCTCAAGAAGA
TCATCTTATTAATCAGATAAAATATTTCTAGGCTCATGAGCCCGAAGTGGCGAGCCCGATCTTCCCCATC
GGTGATGTCGGCGATATAGGCGCCAGCAACCGCACCTGTGGCGCCGGTGATGCCGGCCACGATGCGTCCG
GCGTAGAGGATCTGCTCATGTTTGACAGCTTATCATC
Features (pLannotate 1.2.2; 16 found; start..end, strand, type, name):
      8..24      +  promoter       T7 promoter (fragment): promoter for bacteriophage T7 RNA polymerase
   3803..3918    +  ncRNA          5S rRNA: Accession: RF00001 - 5S ribosomal RNA
   3922..4008    +  terminator     rrnB T1 terminator: Escherichia coli rrnB; transcription terminator T1 from the E. coli rrnB gene
   4100..4127    +  terminator     rrnB T2 terminator: transcription terminator T2 from the E. coli rrnB gene
   4146..4237    +  promoter       AmpR promoter: bla
   4238..4357    +  CDS            AmpR (fragment): β-lactamase; bla; confers resistance to ampicillin, carbenicillin, and related antibiotics
   4358..4652    +  CDS            bla(M) (fragment): β-lactamase lacking the signal sequence; bla(M); allows cytosolic expression of β-lactamase
   4695..5075    +  rep_origin     M13 ori (sequence partly withheld): M13 bacteriophage origin of replication; arrow indicates direction of (+) strand synthesis
   5261..5494    +  rep_origin     ori (fragment): high-copy-number ColE1/pMB1/pBR322/pUC origin of replication
   5706..6365    -  CDS            CmR: chloramphenicol acetyltransferase; cat; confers resistance to chloramphenicol
   6366..6468    -  promoter       cat promoter: promoter of the E. coli cat gene encoding chloramphenicol acetyltransferase
   6589..6732    +  mobile_element IS1 (fragment): prokaryotic transposable element IS1
   6851..6906    -  rep_origin     RSF ori (fragment): Plasmids containing the RSF 1030 origin of replication can be propagated in E. coli cells that contain additional plasmids with compatible origins.
   6994..7539    -  rep_origin     p15A ori: Plasmids containing the medium-copy-number p15A origin of replication can be propagated in E. coli cells that contain a second plasmid with the ColE1 origin.
   7576..7696    -  CDS            TcR (fragment): tetracycline efflux protein; tet; confers resistance to tetracycline
   7706..3       +  promoter       tet promoter (fragment) (across the origin): E. coli promoter for tetracycline efflux protein gene
