[The description below was written by a language model from this plasmid's Addgene catalogue record and pLannotate feature annotations shown in this document.]
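Description:
pBzCas13b is a bacterial expression plasmid built on the pBAD33 backbone, in which the original arabinose-regulated cassette was replaced by Gibson assembly with a T7 promoter-driven copy of the Cas13b gene from Bergeyella zoohelcum. Cas13b is a type VI CRISPR effector, an RNA-guided nuclease that targets RNA. The roughly 3.7 kb insert makes up nearly half of the approximately 7.7 kb plasmid, and the record notes that part of the construct was derived from an earlier deposited plasmid. The automated annotation does not label the Cas13b coding sequence itself, but the large unannotated stretch between the T7 promoter fragment at the start of the sequence and the downstream terminators matches the stated insert size. Transcription is closed off by the rrnB T1 and T2 terminators, preceded by the 5S rRNA segment that normally accompanies them in pBAD-type vectors.

The plasmid is maintained through the p15A origin and selected with chloramphenicol via the cat gene and its own promoter. p15A is generally regarded as a medium-copy origin compatible with ColE1-type plasmids, although the catalogue entry lists the plasmid as high copy. An M13 phage origin is also annotated. The remaining hits (partial β-lactamase, tetracycline resistance and tet promoter fragments, IS1, and short ColE1- and RSF-like origin fragments) are truncated and look like backbone remnants rather than functional parts.

The stated purpose is inducible expression of the nuclease in bacteria. Because expression depends on T7 RNA polymerase and no regulator is annotated on the plasmid, induction presumably relies on a host or reaction that supplies the polymerase. The associated publication concerns rapid characterization of Cas13 nucleases in cell-free transcription-translation systems.
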