Addgene plasmid #164862: pBzCas13b
Purpose: Inducible expression of BzCas13b nuclease in bacteria.
Depositing lab: Chase Beisel. Depositing organization: Helmholtz-Zentrum fuer Infektionsforschung (HZI). Publication: Rapidly Characterizing CRISPR-Cas13 Nucleases Using Cell-Free Transcription-Translation Systems. Wandera KG, Beisel CL. Methods Mol Biol. 2022;2404:135-153. doi: 10.1007/978-1-0716-1851-6_7. PubMed 34694607.
Backbone
  Vector backbone: pBAD33
  Backbone size w/o insert (bp): 4010
  Total vector size (bp): 7716
  Modifications to backbone: Arabinose cassette exchanged with insert
  Vector type: Bacterial Expression
Growth in bacteria
  Bacterial resistance: Chloramphenicol, 25 μg/mL
  Growth temperature: 37°C
  Growth strain: DH5alpha
  Copy number: High Copy
Gene/Insert
  Gene/Insert name: Bergeyella zoohelcum Cas13b (alt name: BzCas13b)
  Species: Bergeyella zoohelcum
  Insert size (bp): 3706
  Promoter: T7 Promoter
  Cloning method: Gibson Cloning
  Sequencing primers: 5′ ATCTTCCCCATCGGTGATGTC
Resource information
  A portion of this plasmid was derived from a plasmid made by: Addgene plasmid #89898.
Terms and licenses: Academic/Nonprofit Terms; Industry Terms: Not Available to Industry
How to cite: pBzCas13b was a gift from Chase Beisel (Addgene plasmid # 164862 ; http://n2t.net/addgene:164862 ; RRID:Addgene_164862)
